Addgene plasmid #15496: pCS2-hDKK3-flag
Depositing lab: Sergei Sokol. Publication: Functional and structural diversity of the human Dickkopf gene family. Krupnik VE, Sharp JD, Jiang C, Robison K, Chickering TW, Amaravadi L, Brown DE, Guyot D, Mays G, Leiby K, Chang B, Duong T, Goodearl AD, Gearing DP, Sokol SY, McCarthy SA. Gene. 1999 Oct 1. 238(2):301-13. 10.1016/S0378-1119(99)00365-0 PubMed 10570958.
Backbone
  Vector backbone: pCS2
  Backbone size w/o insert (bp): 4100
  Vector type: Mammalian Expression
Growth in bacteria
  Bacterial resistance: Ampicillin, 100 μg/mL
  Growth temperature: 37°C
  Growth strain: DH5alpha
  Copy number: High Copy
Gene/Insert
  Gene/Insert name: DKK3 (alt name: Dickkopf-3)
  Species: H. sapiens (human)
  Insert size (bp): 1130
  Mutation: See note below
  GenBank ID: AF177396
  Entrez Gene: DKK3 (a.k.a. CRRL, REIC, RIG)
  Tag / fusion protein: flag (C terminal on insert)
  Cloning method: Restriction Enzyme; 5′ cloning site EcoRI (not destroyed); 3′ cloning site XbaI (not destroyed)
  Sequencing primers: 5′ SP6
Terms and licenses: Academic/Nonprofit Terms; Industry Terms: Not Available to Industry
Depositor comments: See author's map for details. Addgene NGS identified G347R variant compared to NCBI reference [AAF02676.1].
How to cite: pCS2-hDKK3-flag was a gift from Sergei Sokol (Addgene plasmid # 15496 ; http://n2t.net/addgene:15496 ; RRID:Addgene_15496)
