[The description below was written by a language model from this plasmid's Addgene catalogue record and pLannotate feature annotations shown in this document.]
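Description:
pCS2-hDKK3-flag is a mammalian expression plasmid built on the pCS2 backbone that carries the human DKK3 (Dickkopf-3, also known as REIC) coding sequence with a C-terminal FLAG epitope tag. The roughly 1.1 kb insert was placed between EcoRI and XbaI sites, both of which remain intact, giving a sequenced construct of about 5.2 kb. The plasmid is maintained in E. coli through a high-copy ColE1/pUC-type origin and selected with ampicillin via the β-lactamase gene. An f1 origin and remnants of the lac region (lac promoter/operator, lacZα and lacI fragments) are also present as backbone carry-over.

Expression in vertebrate cells is driven by the simian cytomegalovirus IE94 enhancer/promoter, which sits immediately upstream of an SP6 promoter in the circular map, so that both read into the DKK3-FLAG open reading frame. An SV40 polyadenylation signal lies downstream of the insert, although the feature table annotates it on the opposite strand. The SP6 promoter allows in vitro synthesis of sense mRNA from the same plasmid. T7 (partial) and T3 promoters lie on the opposite strand downstream of the insert. DKK3 belongs to the secreted Dickkopf family, whose members are associated with modulation of canonical Wnt signaling, and the FLAG tag permits detection or immunoprecipitation of the product. The associated study concerns the functional and structural diversity of the human Dickkopf genes, so the plasmid suits comparative expression and signaling assays. Full-plasmid sequencing found a G347R variant relative to the NCBI reference protein, which users should keep in mind.
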