Features (pLannotate 1.2.2; 16 found; start..end, strand, type, name):
      1..19      +  promoter       SP6 promoter: promoter for bacteriophage SP6 RNA polymerase
     72..1121    +  CDS            DKK3: DKK3_HUMAN - Also known as REIC. Experimental evidence at protein level: Swiss-Prot protein existence level 1. Antagonizes canonical Wnt signaling by inhibiting LRP5/6 interaction with Wnt and by forming a ternary complex with the transmembrane protein KREMEN that promotes internalization of LRP5/6. DKKs play an important role in vertebrate development, where they locally inhibit Wnt regulated processes such as antero-posterior axial patterning, limb development, somitogenesis and eye formation. In the adult, Dkks are implicated in bone formation and bone disease, cancer and Alzheimer disease
   1125..1145    +  CDS            FLAG (fragment): FLAG® epitope tag, followed by an enterokinase cleavage site
   1170..1187    -  promoter       T7 promoter (fragment): promoter for bacteriophage T7 RNA polymerase
   1192..1326    -  polyA_signal   SV40 poly(A) signal: SV40 polyadenylation signal
   1439..1457    -  promoter       T3 promoter: promoter for bacteriophage T3 RNA polymerase
   1502..1518    -  protein_bind   lac operator: The lac repressor binds to the lac operator to inhibit transcription in E. coli. This inhibition can be relieved by adding lactose or isopropyl-β-D-thiogalactopyranoside (IPTG). lac repressor encoded by lacI
   1526..1556    -  promoter       lac promoter: promoter for the E. coli lac operon
   1571..1592    -  protein_bind   CAP binding site: CAP binding activates transcription in the presence of cAMP. E. coli catabolite activator protein
   1605..1697    -  CDS            lacI (fragment): lac repressor; lacI; The lac repressor binds to the lac operator to inhibit transcription in E. coli. This inhibition can be relieved by adding lactose or isopropyl-β-D-thiogalactopyranoside (IPTG).
   1880..2468    -  rep_origin     ori: high-copy-number ColE1/pMB1/pBR322/pUC origin of replication
   2639..3499    -  CDS            AmpR: β-lactamase; bla; confers resistance to ampicillin, carbenicillin, and related antibiotics
   3500..3604    -  promoter       AmpR promoter: bla
   3657..4085    -  rep_origin     f1 ori (sequence partly withheld): f1 bacteriophage origin of replication; arrow indicates direction of (+) strand synthesis
   4090..4156    -  CDS            lacZα (fragment): LacZα fragment of β-galactosidase; lacZ fragment
   4163..5140    +  promoter       CMV IE94 promoter: enhancer/promoter region of simian cytomegalovirus major immediate early transcription unit IE94
>Addgene plasmid #15496 | pCS2-hDKK3-flag | addgene full sequence | sequence record 227086 | Addgene NGS Result
ATTTAGGTGACACTATAGAATACAAGCTACTTGTTCTTTTTGCAGGATCCCATCGATTCGAATTCGCCAC
CATGCAGCGGCTTGGGGCCACCCTGCTGTGCCTGCTGCTGGCGGCGGCGGTCCCCACGGCCCCCGCGCCC
GCTCCGACGGCGACCTCGGCTCCAGTCAAGCCCGGCCCGGCTCTCAGCTACCCGCAGGAGGAGGCCACCC
TCAATGAGATGTTCCGCGAGGTTGAGGAACTGATGGAGGACACGCAGCACAAATTGCGCAGCGCGGTGGA
AGAGATGGAGGCAGAAGAAGCTGCTGCTAAAGCATCATCAGAAGTGAACCTGGCAAACTTACCTCCCAGC
TATCACAATGAGACCAACACAGACACGAAGGTTGGAAATAATACCATCCATGTGCACCGAGAAATTCACA
AGATAACCAACAACCAGACTGGACAAATGGTCTTTTCAGAGACAGTTATCACATCTGTGGGAGACGAAGA
AGGCAGAAGGAGCCACGAGTGCATCATCGACGAGGACTGTGGGCCCAGCATGTACTGCCAGTTTGCCAGC
TTCCAGTACACCTGCCAGCCATGCCGGGGCCAGAGGATGCTCTGCACCCGGGACAGTGAGTGCTGTGGAG
ACCAGCTGTGTGTCTGGGGTCACTGCACCAAAATGGCCACCAGGGGCAGCAATGGGACCATCTGTGACAA
CCAGAGGGACTGCCAGCCGGGGCTGTGCTGTGCCTTCCAGAGAGGCCTGCTGTTCCCTGTGTGCACACCC
CTGCCCGTGGAGGGCGAGCTTTGCCATGACCCCGCCAGCCGGCTTCTGGACCTCATCACCTGGGAGCTAG
AGCCTGATGGAGCCTTGGACCGATGCCCTTGTGCCAGTGGCCTCCTCTGCCAGCCCCACAGCCACAGCCT
GGTGTATGTGTGCAAGCCGACCTTCGTGGGGAGCCGTGACCAAGATGGGGAGATCCTGCTGCCCAGAGAG
GTCCCCGATGAGTATGAAGTTGGCAGCTTCATGGAGGAGGTGCGCCAGGAGCTGGAGGACCTGGAGAGGA
GCCTGACTGAAGAGATGGCGCTGGGGGAGCCTGCGGCTGCCGCCGCTGCACTGCTGGGAAGGGAAGAGAT
TGACTACAAGGACGACGACGACAAGTGAGTCGACCTCGAGCCTCTAGAACTATAGTGAGTCGTATTACGT
AGATCCAGACATGATAAGATACATTGATGAGTTTGGACAAACCACAACTAGAATGCAGTGAAAAAAATGC
TTTATTTGTGAAATTTGTGATGCTATTGCTTTATTTGTAACCATTATAAGCTGCAATAAACAAGTTAACA
ACAACAATTGCATTCATTTTATGTTTCAGGTTCAGGGGGAGGTGTGGGAGGTTTTTTAATTCGCGGCCGC
GGCGCCAATGCATTGGGCCCGGTACCCAGCTTTTGTTCCCTTTAGTGAGGGTTAATTGCGCGCTTGGCGT
AATCATGGTCATAGCTGTTTCCTGTGTGAAATTGTTATCCGCTCACAATTCCACACAACATACGAGCCGG
GAGCATAAAGTGTAAAGCCTGGGGTGCCTAATGAGTGAGCTAACTCACATTAATTGCGTTGCGCTCACTG
CCCGCTTTCCAGTCGGGAAACCTGTCGTGCCAGCTGCATTAATGAATCGGCCAACGCGCGGGGAGAGGCG
GTTTGCGTATTGGGCGCTCTTCCGCTTCCTCGCTCACTGACTCGCTGCGCTCGGTCGTTCGGCTGCGGCG
AGCGGTATCAGCTCACTCAAAGGCGGTAATACGGTTATCCACAGAATCAGGGGATAACGCAGGAAAGAAC
ATGTGAGCAAAAGGCCAGCAAAAGGCCAGGAACCGTAAAAAGGCCGCGTTGCTGGCGTTTTTCCATAGGC
TCCGCCCCCCTGACGAGCATCACAAAAATCGACGCTCAAGTCAGAGGTGGCGAAACCCGACAGGACTATA
AAGATACCAGGCGTTTCCCCCTGGAAGCTCCCTCGTGCGCTCTCCTGTTCCGACCCTGCCGCTTACCGGA
TACCTGTCCGCCTTTCTCCCTTCGGGAAGCGTGGCGCTTTCTCATAGCTCACGCTGTAGGTATCTCAGTT
CGGTGTAGGTCGTTCGCTCCAAGCTGGGCTGTGTGCACGAACCCCCCGTTCAGCCCGACCGCTGCGCCTT
ATCCGGTAACTATCGTCTTGAGTCCAACCCGGTAAGACACGACTTATCGCCACTGGCAGCAGCCACTGGT
AACAGGATTAGCAGAGCGAGGTATGTAGGCGGTGCTACAGAGTTCTTGAAGTGGTGGCCTAACTACGGCT
ACACTAGAAGAACAGTATTTGGTATCTGCGCTCTGCTGAAGCCAGTTACCTTCGGAAAAAGAGTTGGTAG
CTCTTGATCCGGCAAACAAACCACCGCTGGTAGCGGTGGTTTTTTTGTTTGCAAGCAGCAGATTACGCGC
AGAAAAAAAGGATCTCAAGAAGATCCTTTGATCTTTTCTACGGGGTCTGACGCTCAGTGGAACGAAAACT
CACGTTAAGGGATTTTGGTCATGAGATTATCAAAAAGGATCTTCACCTAGATCCTTTTAAATTAAAAATG
AAGTTTTAAATCAATCTAAAGTATATATGAGTAAACTTGGTCTGACAGTTACCAATGCTTAATCAGTGAG
GCACCTATCTCAGCGATCTGTCTATTTCGTTCATCCATAGTTGCCTGACTCCCCGTCGTGTAGATAACTA
CGATACGGGAGGGCTTACCATCTGGCCCCAGTGCTGCAATGATACCGCGAGACCCACGCTCACCGGCTCC
AGATTTATCAGCAATAAACCAGCCAGCCGGAAGGGCCGAGCGCAGAAGTGGTCCTGCAACTTTATCCGCC
TCCATCCAGTCTATTAATTGTTGCCGGGAAGCTAGAGTAAGTAGTTCGCCAGTTAATAGTTTGCGCAACG
TTGTTGCCATTGCTACAGGCATCGTGGTGTCACGCTCGTCGTTTGGTATGGCTTCATTCAGCTCCGGTTC
CCAACGATCAAGGCGAGTTACATGATCCCCCATGTTGTGCAAAAAAGCGGTTAGCTCCTTCGGTCCTCCG
ATCGTTGTCAGAAGTAAGTTGGCCGCAGTGTTATCACTCATGGTTATGGCAGCACTGCATAATTCTCTTA
CTGTCATGCCATCCGTAAGATGCTTTTCTGTGACTGGTGAGTACTCAACCAAGTCATTCTGAGAATAGTG
TATGCGGCGACCGAGTTGCTCTTGCCCGGCGTCAATACGGGATAATACCGCGCCACATAGCAGAACTTTA
AAAGTGCTCATCATTGGAAAACGTTCTTCGGGGCGAAAACTCTCAAGGATCTTACCGCTGTTGAGATCCA
GTTCGATGTAACCCACTCGTGCACCCAACTGATCTTCAGCATCTTTTACTTTCACCAGCGTTTCTGGGTG
AGCAAAAACAGGAAGGCAAAATGCCGCAAAAAAGGGAATAAGGGCGACACGGAAATGTTGAATACTCATA
CTCTTCCTTTTTCAATATTATTGAAGCATTTATCAGGGTTATTGTCTCATGAGCGGATACATATTTGAAT
GTATTTAGAAAAATAAACAAATAGGGGTTCCGCGCACATTTCCCCGAAAAGTGCCACCTAAATTGTAAGC
GTTAATATTTTGTTAAAATTCGCGTTAAATTTTTGTTAAATCAGCTCATTTTTTAACCAATAGGCCGAAA
TCGGCAAAATCCCTTATAAATCAAAAGAATAGACCGAGATAGGGT
[37 nt withheld, positions 3756-3792]
AAAGAACGTGGACTCCAACGTCAAAGG
[49 nt withheld, positions 3820-3868]
T
[91 nt withheld, positions 3870-3960]
G
[124 nt withheld, positions 3962-4085]
CCCATTCGCCATTCAGGCTGCGCAACTGTTGGGAAGGGCGATCGGTGCGGGCCTCTTCGCTATTACGCCA
GTCGACCGCCAATTCAATATGGCGTATATGGACTCATGCCAATTCAATATGGTGGATCTGGACCTGTGCC
AATTCAATATGGCGTATATGGACTCGTGCCAATTCAATATGGTGGATCTGGACCCCAGCCAATTCAATAT
GGCGGACTTGGCACCATGCCAATTCAATATGGCGGACCTGGCACTGTGCCAACTGGGGAGGGGTCTACTT
GGCACGGTGCCAAGTTTGAGGAGGGGTCTTGGCCCTGTGCCAAGTCCGCCATATTGAATTGGCATGGTGC
CAATAATGGCGGCCATATTGGCTATATGCCAGGATCAATATATAGGCAATATCCAATATGGCCCTATGCC
AATATGGCTATTGGCCAGGTTCAATACTATGTATTGGCCCTATGCCATATAGTATTCCATATATGGGTTT
TCCTATTGACGTAGATAGCCCCTCCCAATGGGCGGTCCCATATACCATATATGGGGCTTCCTAATACCGC
CCATAGCCACTCCCCCATTGACGTCAATGGTCTCTATATATGGTCTTTCCTATTGACGTCATATGGGCGG
TCCTATTGACGTATATGGCGCCTCCCCCATTGACGTCAATTACGGTAAATGGCCCGCCTGGCTCAATGCC
CATTGACGTCAATAGGACCACCCACCATTGACGTCAATGGGATGGCTCATTGCCCATTCATATCCGTTCT
CACGCCCCCTATTGACGTCAATGACGGTAAATGGCCCACTTGGCAGTACATCAATATCTATTAATAGTAA
CTTGGCAAGTACATTACTATTGGAAGTACGCCAGGGTACATTGGCAGTACTCCCATTGACGTCAATGGCG
GTAAATGGCCCGCGATGGCTGCCAAGTACATCCCCATTGACGTCAATGGGGAGGGGCAATGACGCAAATG
GGCGTTCCATTGACGTAAATGGGCGGTAGGCGTGCCTAATGGGAGGTCTATATAAGCAATGCTCGTTTAG
GGAACCGCCATTCTGCCTGGGGACGTCGGAGCAAGCTTG
