>Addgene plasmid #15496 | pCS2-hDKK3-flag | addgene partial sequence | sequence record 21979 | SP6 5'-ATTTAGGTGACACTATAG-3'
TCGATTCGATTCGCCACCATGCAGCGGCTTGGGGCCACCCTGCTGTGCCTGCTGCTGGCGGCGGCGGTCC
CCACGGCCCCCGCGCCCGCTCCGACGGCGACCTCGGCTCCAGTCAAGCCCGGCCCGGCTCTCAGCTACCC
GCAGGAGGAGGCCACCCTCAATGAGATGTTCCGCGAGGTTGAGGAACTGATGGAGGACACGCAGCACAAA
TTGCGCAGCGCGGTGGAAGAGATGGAGGCAGAAGAAGCTGCTGCTAAAGCATCATCAGAAGTGAACCTGG
CAAACTTACCTCCCAGCTATCACAATGAGACCAACACAGACACGAAGGTTGGAAATAATACCATCCATGT
GCACCGAGAAATTCACAAGATAACCAACAACCAGACTGGACAAATGGTCTTTTCAGAGACAGTTATCACA
TCTGTGGGAGACGAAGAAGGCAGAAGGAGCCACGAGTGCATCATCGACGAGGACTGTGGGCCCAGCATGT
ACTGCCAGTTTGCCAGCTTCCAGTACACCTGCCAGCCATGCCGGGGCCAGAGGATGCTCTGCACCCGGGA
CAGTGAGTGCTGTGGAGACCAGCTGTGTGTCTGGGGTCACTGCACCAAAATGGCCACCAGGGGCAGCAAT
GGGACCATCTGTGACAACCAGAGGGACTGCCAGCCGGGGCTGTGCTGTGCCTTCCAGAGAGGCCTGCTGT
TCCCTGTGTGCACACCCCTGCCCGTGGAGGGCGAGCTTTGCCATGACCCCGCCAGCCGGCTTCTGGACCT
CATCACCTGGGAGCTAGAGCCTGATGGAGCCTTGGACCGATGCCC
